Addgene plasmid #167608: pKP2164
Purpose: Express ExbD V45A, L49A
Depositing lab: Kathleen Postle. Depositing organization: Pennsylvania State University. Publication: The Intrinsically Disordered Region of ExbD Is Required for Signal Transduction. Kopp DR, Postle K. J Bacteriol. 2020 Mar 11;202(7). pii: JB.00687-19. doi: 10.1128/JB.00687-19. Print 2020 Mar 11. PubMed 31932309.
Backbone
  Vector backbone: pPro24
  Vector type: Bacterial Expression
Growth in bacteria
  Bacterial resistance: Ampicillin, 100 μg/mL
  Growth temperature: 37°C
  Growth strain: DH5alpha
  Copy number: High Copy
Gene/Insert
  Gene/Insert name: exbD V45A, L49A
  Species: Escherichia coli
  Mutation: exbD with V45A, L49A mutation
  Cloning method: Restriction Enzyme; 5′ cloning site Unknown (unknown if destroyed)
Terms and licenses: Academic/Nonprofit Terms; Industry Terms: Not Available to Industry
How to cite: pKP2164 was a gift from Kathleen Postle (Addgene plasmid # 167608 ; http://n2t.net/addgene:167608 ; RRID:Addgene_167608)
