[The description below was written by a language model from this plasmid's Addgene catalogue record and pLannotate feature annotations shown in this document.]
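Description:
pKP2164 is a bacterial expression plasmid built on the pPro24 backbone that produces an Escherichia coli ExbD variant carrying two alanine substitutions, V45A and L49A. It is maintained in E. coli at high copy through a ColE1/pMB1-type origin and selected with ampicillin via the bla (β-lactamase) gene and its own promoter. The 5,569 nt sequence also contains an M13 phage origin, which in principle permits single-stranded DNA production, along with pBR322-derived remnants (fragments of bom, rop, the tetracycline resistance gene and its promoter) that are not expected to be functional.

The exbD coding sequence is followed by a fragment of the pUC-type multiple cloning site, a 5S rRNA segment and the rrnB T1 and T2 transcription terminators, which stop read-through from the expression cassette. Upstream, on the opposite strand, lies prpR, the transcriptional activator of the propionate catabolism operon. The feature table does not annotate the promoter driving exbD, but the divergent prpR gene is consistent with the propionate-inducible regulatory system that characterises the pPro vector series, which allows expression levels to be titrated. A short fragment of exbB sits immediately before exbD, suggesting that the insert retains some of the native sequence upstream of exbD from the exbB-exbD operon. No epitope tag is annotated.

ExbD works with ExbB and TonB in energy-dependent transport of receptor-bound substrates across the outer membrane. According to the record, this plasmid serves to express the V45A, L49A mutant, and it comes from a study examining the role of ExbD's intrinsically disordered region in signal transduction.
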