Features (pLannotate 1.2.2; 15 found; start..end, strand, type, name):
      1..423     +  CDS            exbD: EXBD_ECOLI - Experimental evidence at protein level: Swiss-Prot protein existence level 1. Involved in the TonB-dependent energy-dependent transport of various receptor-bound substrates. From Escherichia coli (strain K12).
    431..475     +  misc_feature   MCS (fragment): pUC18/19 multiple cloning site
    559..674     +  ncRNA          5S rRNA: Accession: RF00001 - 5S ribosomal RNA
    678..764     +  terminator     rrnB T1 terminator: Escherichia coli rrnB; transcription terminator T1 from the E. coli rrnB gene
    856..883     +  terminator     rrnB T2 terminator: transcription terminator T2 from the E. coli rrnB gene
    902..993     +  promoter       AmpR promoter: bla
    994..1854    +  CDS            AmpR: β-lactamase; bla; confers resistance to ampicillin, carbenicillin, and related antibiotics
   1896..2276    +  rep_origin     M13 ori (sequence partly withheld): M13 bacteriophage origin of replication; arrow indicates direction of (+) strand synthesis
   2462..3050    +  rep_origin     ori: high-copy-number ColE1/pMB1/pBR322/pUC origin of replication
   3236..3287    -  misc_feature   bom (fragment): basis of mobility region from pBR322
   3403..3442    -  CDS            rop (fragment): Rop protein, which maintains plasmids at low copy number; rop
   3443..3628    -  CDS            TcR (fragment): tetracycline efflux protein; tet; confers resistance to tetracycline
   3638..3657    +  promoter       tet promoter (fragment): E. coli promoter for tetracycline efflux protein gene
   3660..5243    -  CDS            prpR: PRPR_ECOLI - Also known as yahP. Experimental evidence at protein level: Swiss-Prot protein existence level 1. Involved in the transcriptional regulation of the propionate catabolism operon. From Escherichia coli (strain K12).
   5495..5560    +  CDS            exbB (fragment): EXBB_ECOLI - Experimental evidence at protein level: Swiss-Prot protein existence level 1. Involved in the TonB-dependent energy-dependent transport of various receptor-bound substrates. Protects ExbD from proteolytic degradation and functionally stabilizes TonB. From Escherichia coli (strain K12).
>Addgene plasmid #167608 | pKP2164 | addgene full sequence | sequence record 339841 | Addgene NGS Result
ATGGCAATGCATCTTAACGAAAACCTCGACGATAACGGCGAAATGCATGATATCAACGTGACGCCGTTTA
TCGACGTGATGTTGGTTCTGCTGATTATCTTTATGGTGGCGGCACCGTTAGCGACGGTAGATGCGAAGGT
GAACGCACCTGCTTCTACCAGCACGCCGCAGCCGCGCCCGGAAAAACCGGTTTATCTGTCGGTGAAGGCA
GACAACTCGATGTTTATCGGTAACGATCCGGTCACCGATGAAACAATGATTACGGCGTTGAATGCGTTAA
CCGAAGGCAAGAAAGACACCACCATCTTCTTCCGAGCGGACAAAACCGTCGATTACGAGACGTTGATGAA
GGTAATGGATACGCTGCATCAGGCGGGTTACCTGAAGATAGGTCTGGTCGGCGAAGAAACCGCCAAAGCG
AAGTAACCATGGTACCCGGGGATCCTCTAGAGTCGACCTGCAGGCATGCAAGCTTGGCTGTTTTGGCGGA
TGAGAGAAGATTTTCAGCCTGATACAGATTAAATCAGAACGCAGAAGCGGTCTGATAAAACAGAATTTGC
CTGGCGGCAGTAGCGCGGTGGTCCCACCTGACCCCATGCCGAACTCAGAAGTGAAACGCCGTAGCGCCGA
TGGTAGTGTGGGGTCTCCCCATGCGAGAGTAGGGAACTGCCAGGCATCAAATAAAACGAAAGGCTCAGTC
GAAAGACTGGGCCTTTCGTTTTATCTGTTGTTTGTCGGTGAACGCTCTCCTGAGTAGGACAAATCCGCCG
GGAGCGGATTTGAACGTTGCGAAGCAACGGCCCGGAGGGTGGCGGGCAGGACGCCCGCCATAAACTGCCA
GGCATCAAATTAAGCAGAAGGCCATCCTGACGGATGGCCTTTTTGCGTTTCTACAAACTCTTTTGTTTAT
TTTTCTAAATACATTCAAATATGTATCCGCTCATGAGACAATAACCCTGATAAATGCTTCAATAATATTG
AAAAAGGAAGAGTATGAGTATTCAACATTTCCGTGTCGCCCTTATTCCCTTTTTTGCGGCATTTTGCCTT
CCTGTTTTTGCTCACCCAGAAACGCTGGTGAAAGTAAAAGATGCTGAAGATCAGTTGGGTGCACGAGTGG
GTTACATCGAACTGGATCTCAACAGCGGTAAGATCCTTGAGAGTTTTCGCCCCGAAGAACGTTTTCCAAT
GATGAGCACTTTTAAAGTTCTGCTATGTGGCGCGGTATTATCCCGTGTTGACGCCGGGCAAGAGCAACTC
GGTCGCCGCATACACTATTCTCAGAATGACTTGGTTGAGTACTCACCAGTCACAGAAAAGCATCTTACGG
ATGGCATGACAGTAAGAGAATTATGCAGTGCTGCCATAACCATGAGTGATAACACTGCGGCCAACTTACT
TCTGACAACGATCGGAGGACCGAAGGAGCTAACCGCTTTTTTGCACAACATGGGGGATCATGTAACTCGC
CTTGATCGTTGGGAACCGGAGCTGAATGAAGCCATACCAAACGACGAGCGTGACACCACGATGCCTGTAG
CAATGGCAACAACGTTGCGCAAACTATTAACTGGCGAACTACTTACTCTAGCTTCCCGGCAACAATTAAT
AGACTGGATGGAGGCGGATAAAGTTGCAGGACCACTTCTGCGCTCGGCCCTTCCGGCTGGCTGGTTTATT
GCTGATAAATCTGGAGCCGGTGAGCGTGGGTCTCGCGGTATCATTGCAGCACTGGGGCCAGATGGTAAGC
CCTCCCGTATCGTAGTTATCTACACGACGGGGAGTCAGGCAACTATGGATGAACGAAATAGACAGATCGC
TGAGATAGGTGCCTCACTGATTAAGCATTGGTAACTGTCAGACCAAGTTTACTCATATATACTTTAGATT
GATT
[125 nt withheld, positions 1895-2019]
C
[141 nt withheld, positions 2021-2161]
CCTTTGACGTTGGAGTCCACGTTCTTT
[37 nt withheld, positions 2189-2225]
ACCCTATCTCGGGCTATTCTTTTGATTTATAAGGGATTTTGCCGATTTCGGCCTATTGGTTAAAAAATGA
GCTGATTTAACAAAAATTTAACGCGAATTTTAACAAAATATTAACGTTTACAATTTAAAAGGATCTAGGT
GAAGATCCTTTTTGATAATCTCATGACCAAAATCCCTTAACGTGAGTTTTCGTTCCACTGAGCGTCAGAC
CCCGTAGAAAAGATCAAAGGATCTTCTTGAGATCCTTTTTTTCTGCGCGTAATCTGCTGCTTGCAAACAA
AAAAACCACCGCTACCAGCGGTGGTTTGTTTGCCGGATCAAGAGCTACCAACTCTTTTTCCGAAGGTAAC
TGGCTTCAGCAGAGCGCAGATACCAAATACTGTCCTTCTAGTGTAGCCGTAGTTAGGCCACCACTTCAAG
AACTCTGTAGCACCGCCTACATACCTCGCTCTGCTAATCCTGTTACCAGTGGCTGCTGCCAGTGGCGATA
AGTCGTGTCTTACCGGGTTGGACTCAAGACGATAGTTACCGGATAAGGCGCAGCGGTCGGGCTGAACGGG
GGGTTCGTGCACACAGCCCAGCTTGGAGCGAACGACCTACACCGAACTGAGATACCTACAGCGTGAGCTA
TGAGAAAGCGCCACGCTTCCCGAAGGGAGAAAGGCGGACAGGTATCCGGTAAGCGGCAGGGTCGGAACAG
GAGAGCGCACGAGGGAGCTTCCAGGGGGAAACGCCTGGTATCTTTATAGTCCTGTCGGGTTTCGCCACCT
CTGACTTGAGCGTCGATTTTTGTGATGCTCGTCAGGGGGGCGGAGCCTATGGAAAAACGCCAGCAACGCG
GCCTTTTTACGGTTCCTGGCCTTTTGCTGGCCTTTTGCTCACATGTTCTTTCCTGCGTTATCCCCTGATT
CTGTGGATAACCGTATTACCGCCTTTGAGTGAGCTGATACCGCTCGCCGCAGCCGAACGACCGAGCGCAG
CGAGTCAGTGAGCGAGGAAGCGGAAGAGCGCCTGATGCGGTATTTTCTCCTTACGCATCTGTGCGGTATT
TCACACCGCATAGGGTCATGGCTGCGCCCCGACACCCGCCAACACCCGCTGACGCGCCCTGACGGGCTTG
TCTGCTCCCGGCATCCGCTTACAGACAAGCTGTGACCGTCTCCGGGAGCTGCATGTGTCAGAGGTTTTCA
CCGTCATCACCGAAACGCGCGAGGCAGAAGGAGATGGCGCCCAACAGTCCCCCGGCCACGGGGCCTGCCA
CCATACCCACGCCGAAACAAGCGCTCATGAGCCCGAAGTGGCGAGCCCGATCTTCCCCATCGGTGATGTC
GGCGATATAGGCGCCAGCAACCGCACCTGTGGCGCCGGTGATGCCGGCCACGATGCGTCCGGCGTAGAGG
ATCTGCTCATGTTTGACAGCTTATCATCGATTCAGCTTTTCAGCCGCCGCCAGAACGTCGTCCGGCTGAT
GCCTAAATAATTCGCCGCTGCTGTTTTATCGCCATTAAATTTCTCCAGTGCCTGTTGTGGTGTCAGTAAG
CGTGGAGCGGGAGTTTTCGCCGACTCGCGCGCCAGTTCCGGCAGTAGCAGCTGCAAAAATTGCGGCGTTA
AATCCGGCGTCGGTTCCACACTTAAAAATAGCGCCAGTCGCTCCATCATATTGCGCAGTTCACGAATATT
GCCCGGCCAGTCGTAGTGCACCAGCACGGTTTCGCTTGCCTGTAATCCCTGGCGTAATGCGGCAGAAAAC
GGGGTGGAGAGCGCCGCCAGAGACACTTTCAAAAAGCTTTCCGCCAGTGGCAGAATATCCGCCACCCGCT
CGCGCAGTGGTGGCAATTGCAGACGCAAAATACTCAGCCGATAAAACAGGTCACGGCGAAACTGCCCTTG
CCGCATATCTTCTTCCAGATTGCAGTGAGTGGCGCTAATGACCCGCACATCCACCGGAACAGGCTGATGC
CCGCCGACGCGGGTGACCTCTTTTTCTTCCAGCACCCGCAGCAGCCGGGTCTGCAACGGCAGCGGCATTT
CGCCAATCTCATCGAGAAACAGCGTACCTCCGTGGGCGATTTCAAACAGCCCGGCGCGACCGCCGCGTCG
CGAGCCGGTAAACGCCCCTTCCTCATAGCCAAACAGTTCTGCTTCCAGCAGCGATTCGGCAATCGCCCCG
CAGTTGACTGCAACAAACGGATGCGACTTTTTGCCCTGTCGCGCATCGTGGCGGGCAAAATATTCCCGAT
GAATCGCCTGGGCCGCCAGCTCTTTGCCCGTCCCCGTTTCCCCCTCAATCAACACCGCTGCACTGGAGCG
GGCATACAGCAAAATAGTCTGCCGTACTTGTTCCATCTGTGGTGATTGACCGAGCATATCGCCCAGCACG
TAACGAGTTCTCAGGGCGTTGCGGGTGGCATCGTGAGTGTTATGGCGTAACGACATGCGCGTCATATCCA
GCGCATCGCTGAACGCCTGGCGCACGGTGGCGGCGGAATAGATAAAAATTCCGGTCATTCCGGCTTCTTC
TGCCAGATCGGTAATCAGCCCCGCGCCGACCACCGCTTCGGTGCCGTTAGCTTTTAGCTCGTTAATCTGC
CCGCGTGCGTCTTCTTCGGTAATGTAGCTACGTTGATCGAGGCGCAAATTAAAGGTTTTTTGAAACGCCA
CCAGTGCCGGAATAGTTTCCTGATAAGTGACAACGCCGATAGAAGAGGTGAGTTTTCCGGCTTTTGCCAG
TGCCTGTAACACATCGTAGCCGCTCGGTTTAATCAAAATAACTGGCACTGACAGGCGGCTTTTCAGGTAC
GCGCCGTTAGATCCAGCGGCGATGATGGCGTCACAGCGTTCGTTTGCCAGTTTCTTGTGGATGTAGGTCA
CCGCTTTTTCAAAGCCAAGCTGGATAGGGGTAATGTTCGCCAGGTGATCAAACTCGAGGCTGATATCGCG
AAACAGCTCGAACAGGCGCGTTACAGATACCGTCCAGATAACCGGTTTGTCGTCATTAAGCCGTGGTGGA
TGTGCCATAGCGCACCGCAAAGTTAAGAAACCGAATATTGGGTTTAGTCTTGTTTCATAATTGTTGCAAT
GAAACGCGGTGAAACATTGCCTGAAACGTTAACTGAAACGCATATTTGCGGATTAGTTCATGACTTTATC
TCTAACAAATTGAAATTAAACATTTAATTTTATTAAGGCAATTGTGGCACACCCCTTGCTTTGTCTTTAT
CAACGCAAATAACAAGTTGATAACAAGCTAGCAGGAGGAATTCACCATGGACCTGGATCTGGAAGCCAGC
GCCGCTGCGCATCCGGTTCGTGTCGCACAAAAATTACGCGCAGGATAATATCCG
